Addgene plasmid #185088: KBB418
Purpose: Swi6L-GFP with nuclear export signal mutated to alanines
Depositing lab: Ken Belanger. Depositing organization: Colgate University. Publication: Exportin Crm1 is important for Swi6 nuclear shuttling and MBF transcription activation in Saccharomyces cerevisiae. Belanger KD, Yewdell WT, Barber MF, Russo AN, Pettit MA, Damuth EK, Hussain N, Geier SJ, Belanger KG. BMC Mol Cell Biol. 2022 Feb 21;23(1):10. doi: 10.1186/s12860-022-00409-6. PubMed 35189816.
Backbone
  Vector backbone: pRS314
  Vector type: Yeast Expression
  Selectable markers: TRP1
Growth in bacteria
  Bacterial resistance: Ampicillin, 100 μg/mL
  Growth temperature: 37°C
  Growth strain: DH5alpha
  Copy number: High Copy
Gene/Insert
  Gene/Insert name: SWI6
  Species: S. cerevisiae (budding yeast)
  Mutation: Swi6 nuclear export signal L to A mutations
  Tag / fusion protein: GFP (C terminal on insert)
  Cloning method: Restriction Enzyme; 5′ cloning site unknown (unknown if destroyed)
Terms and licenses: Academic/Nonprofit Terms; Industry Terms: Not Available to Industry
How to cite: KBB418 was a gift from Ken Belanger (Addgene plasmid # 185088 ; http://n2t.net/addgene:185088 ; RRID:Addgene_185088)
