[The description below was written by a language model from this plasmid's Addgene catalogue record and pLannotate feature annotations shown in this document.]
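Description:
KBB418 is a yeast expression plasmid built on pRS314, a low-copy centromeric E. coli–S. cerevisiae shuttle vector. In yeast it is maintained through the CEN6/ARS element and selected by the TRP1 auxotrophic marker, expressed from its own promoter. In bacteria it replicates from a high-copy ColE1/pUC-type origin and confers ampicillin resistance through β-lactamase. The backbone also retains the usual pBluescript-derived features: an f1 origin, a lacZα fragment with lac promoter/operator, and T7 and T3 promoters flanking the cloning region.

The insert is the S. cerevisiae SWI6 gene, encoding a subunit of cell-cycle-dependent transcription complexes. It is fused at its C terminus to GFP, which the automated annotation labels as an Aequorea victoria-derived variant. According to the catalogue entry, the leucines of the Swi6 nuclear export signal have been changed to alanines; the feature table does not mark the mutated positions. No promoter for the fusion is annotated or stated. However, the sequence upstream of the SWI6 open reading frame includes an oppositely oriented fragment of VTA1. This suggests that yeast genomic flanking DNA was cloned with the gene and may supply native regulatory sequence, but the record does not confirm it. Downstream of GFP lie a short match to a solubility tag, probably an annotation artefact, and a reverse-oriented HST1 fragment whose role is not stated.

The construct lets the localisation of export-signal-defective Swi6 be observed by fluorescence in living yeast. The associated study examined Crm1-dependent nuclear shuttling of Swi6 and its importance for MBF transcriptional activation.
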