Features (pLannotate 1.2.2; 23 found; start..end, strand, type, name):
    755..3163    +  CDS            SWI6: SWI6_YEAST - Experimental evidence at protein level: Swiss-Prot protein existence level 1. Part of a complex involved in cell-cycle-dependent transcription. SWI4 and SWI6 are required for formation of the cell- cycle box factor-DNA complex. The repeated element in the upstream region of HO (5'-CACGAAAA-3') is called the cell cycle box (CCB). From Saccharomyces cerevisiae (strain ATCC 204508 / S288c) (Baker's yeast).
   3173..3889    +  CDS            sg12: sg12 is a basic (constitutively fluorescent) long stokes shift fluorescent protein published in 1997, derived from Aequorea victoria.
   3897..3923    +  CDS            SET1 (fragment): solubility-enhancement tag derived from T7 phage gene 10B
   3994..4227    -  CDS            HST1 (fragment): HST1_YEAST - Experimental evidence at protein level: Swiss-Prot protein existence level 1. NAD-dependent histone deacetylase involved in telomeric silencing. Histone deacetylase proteins act via the formation of large multiprotein complexes that are responsible for the deacetylation of lysine residues on the N-terminal part of the core histones (H2A, H2B, H3 and H4). Histone deacetylation gives a tag for epigenetic repression and plays an important role in transcriptional regulation, cell cycle progression and developmental events. Restores silencing at HMR in SIR2 mutants when overexpressed.
   4237..4255    -  promoter       T3 promoter: promoter for bacteriophage T3 RNA polymerase
   4300..4316    -  protein_bind   lac operator: The lac repressor binds to the lac operator to inhibit transcription in E. coli. This inhibition can be relieved by adding lactose or isopropyl-β-D-thiogalactopyranoside (IPTG). lac repressor encoded by lacI
   4324..4354    -  promoter       lac promoter: promoter for the E. coli lac operon
   4369..4390    -  protein_bind   CAP binding site: CAP binding activates transcription in the presence of cAMP. E. coli catabolite activator protein
   4403..4495    -  CDS            lacI (fragment): lac repressor; lacI; The lac repressor binds to the lac operator to inhibit transcription in E. coli. This inhibition can be relieved by adding lactose or isopropyl-β-D-thiogalactopyranoside (IPTG).
   4678..5266    -  rep_origin     ori: high-copy-number ColE1/pMB1/pBR322/pUC origin of replication
   5437..6297    -  CDS            AmpR: β-lactamase; bla; confers resistance to ampicillin, carbenicillin, and related antibiotics
   6298..6402    -  promoter       AmpR promoter: bla
   6439..6942    +  misc_feature   CEN/ARS: S. cerevisiae CEN6 centromere fused to an autonomously replicating sequence
   7010..7045    +  CDS            rop (fragment): Rop protein, which maintains plasmids at low copy number; rop
   7147..7196    +  misc_feature   bom (fragment): basis of mobility region from pBR322
   7334..7481    +  promoter       TRP1 promoter: S. cerevisiae TRP1
   7482..8156    +  CDS            TRP1: phosphoribosylanthranilate isomerase, required for tryptophan biosynthesis; S. cerevisiae TRP1; yeast auxotrophic marker
   8207..8258    +  misc_feature   bom (fragment): basis of mobility region from pBR322
   8286..8714    -  rep_origin     f1 ori (sequence partly withheld): f1 bacteriophage origin of replication; arrow indicates direction of (+) strand synthesis
   8718..8875    -  CDS            lacZα (fragment): LacZα fragment of β-galactosidase; lacZ fragment
   8878..8896    +  promoter       T7 promoter: promoter for bacteriophage T7 RNA polymerase
   8905..8958    +  misc_feature   MCS (fragment): pBluescript multiple cloning site
   8960..485     -  CDS            VTA1 (fragment) (across the origin): VTA1_YEAST - Experimental evidence at protein level: Swiss-Prot protein existence level 1. Has a role in the formation of the multivesicular body (MVB). Required for the sorting of lipids to form intralumenal vesicles and for fluid-phase transport to the vacuole. Required for sorting the plasma membrane proteins STE2 and STE3 into the MVB. Acts a cofactor of VSP4, promotes the oligomerization of VPS4 and stimulates its ATPase activity by 6- to 8-fold. From Saccharomyces cerevisiae (strain ATCC 204508 / S288c) (Baker's yeast).
>Addgene plasmid #185088 | KBB418 | addgene full sequence | sequence record 368168 | Addgene NGS Result
GCCAATTTACTCAAATAAATTTTGCAATACTTAATTCGTTTTTGTAATGAATTTGTACTCGTTTCACTTA
TATTTTCCTTCCACAGGTGTAAAATGCATGAAAATAAATCAATACAACACCAAAGTGATCTTTTTAACAT
AACATCCCAGGGACCATCTTTTAGCTGTTTCAGTTTCTCGTTATACAACGACATTGTAAAATTTAGCATA
TAAATTTTGGCTTTTTCTTGATCATGTATTAGCGTGTTCATATCGTGTAAGCTTTTGTCACTGTCTTCTG
CTTCACTCTCGCCGCCAATCTCCTTCTTAAACGCTTCAATAGTATCAAGAAGTTCTGTCGCTAGTGCGGT
CATCTCTTGCGACCGATCTTCTTCACTCAGTATCAATTCCACCGCATATAACTGAAGATAGTATCCGATG
ATCCCTAACCCAACTTTGTCAAAATCCTTCGCTGTAGCGACAACCCTTGCAGCGTTACTAGCCATAGAAT
TTATTTAAAATGTGGACAATTAGTTTCTAAAAATTGAATCAAATAAAATAAGAAAGCTTATTGTTCCTTT
TTTTGTCTTCACCTGGACCGTTTGGATAAGATCATTCACCAAATCTTAGTTTTTTTTTTTAGTTTCCTTC
TCCAACGATTTCACAATAATAAAAAAAAACAACAAAAACACGATTGAGAAACATCAATATGAACTAAGCA
ATAGCTAAAAAAAAAAAGAATAATAAAGGGGAACACAGTATAATTCTCGAGAGGATGGCGTTGGAAGAAG
TGGTACGATACTTAGGACCTCACAATGAGATCCCTTTGACACTCACTAGAGACTCGGAGACTGGCCATTT
CCTCCTGAAACATTTTCTGCCCATTTTGCAGCAATATCATGACACGGGGAATATTAACGAGACCAACCCC
GATAGTTTCCCCACTGATGAGGAAAGAAATAAATTACTGGCACATTATGGAATTGCTGTAAATACAGACG
ACCGAGGTGAGTTATGGATAGAGCTGGAAAAATGTTTACAATTATTAAACATGCTAAATTTATTCGGTTT
GTTCCAGGATGCATTCGAATTTGAGGAGCCTGAAACAGATCAGGATGAAGAAGATCCCAGCCATTCGAAA
CTACCAGAAAACAAGACCAAAAGTGAAAATTCTAAGGATAATATCAGCTCAAAGAGGATTAATAATTTAC
AAGATATGAGCCTGGATTCTGATGCACACAGAGAATTAGGCTCTCCTTTAAAAAAACTAAAAATAGATAC
CTCTGTAATAGATGCTGAGAGTGACTCCACTCCGAATACTGCCAGAGGCAAGCCTAACGATGATATTAAT
AAGGGCCCTAGCGGCGACAATGAAAATAATGGCACTGATGACAATGACAGAACCGCTGGACCTATCATAA
CATTCACTCATGACCTAACTTCTGACTTTTTAAGCAGTCCACTGAAAATCATGAAAGCACTACCTTCTCC
AGTTGTAAATGATAATGAACAGAAGATGAAAGCAGAGGCATTCGCACAACGGTTGTTATTTCCAGAAATT
CAAGAAATGCCTACATCCCTTAATAATGACAGCAGTAATAGAAATTCAGAAGGGGGGAGCTCAAACCAAC
AACAACAGCACGTATCATTTGATAGCCTTTTGCAAGAGGTAAACGACGCTTTTCCTAATACTCAATTAAA
TCTTAATATTCCTGTAGATGAGCATGGAAACACACCATTACATTGGCTGACTTCAATAGCAAACCTGGAA
TTAGTGAAACACCTGGTTAAGCATGGTTCAAACAGATTATATGGTGATAATATGGGGGAGTCATGCCTAG
TGAAAGCTGTCAAATCAGTAAATAATTACGACTCTGGTACTTTTGAGGCACTTCTAGATTATTTATATCC
ATGTTTAATTTTGGAAGACTCAATGAATAGAACAATTTTGCACCATATCATTATTACGTCTGGTATGACT
GGCTGTTCAGCAGCTGCGAAATATTATTTAGATATTTTAATGGGATGGATTGTCAAGAAACAAAATAGAC
CCATTCAAAGTGGTACTAACGAAAAAGAAAGCAAACCGAATGACAAAAATGGGGAAAGAAAGGACTCTAT
ACTAGAAAATTTGGACCTGAAATGGATAATAGCAAACATGCTCAATGCGCAGGACTCTAATGGCGATACT
TGCTTGAACATTGCAGCAAGATTGGGAAACATTTCAATAGTAGACGCTTTATTAGATTACGGTGCTGACC
CATTTATTGCAAACAAATCAGGGTTGAGACCCGTGGATTTTGGGGCAGGTACTTCAAAATTACAAAATAC
GAACGGCGGTGACGAAAACTCGAAGATGGTCTCTAAGGGTGATTACGACGGTCAAAAAAATGGAAAGGCC
AAAAAAATAAGGTCTCAACTGTTGAAAAACCCACCTGAAACAACTTCGTTAATTAATGATGTCCAAAATT
TACTGAATTCAATCTCGAAAGATTATGAGAATGAAACAGTGCAATATAATGAGAAATTAGAAAAACTACA
CAAGGAATTGAACGAACAGCGAGAAGAATTAGCTAATTCTAGAGAACAACTAGCAAATGTGAAGCAATTG
AAAGATGAATACTCACTAATGCAAGAGCAATTGACCAATTTAAAAGCAGGAATTGAAGAAGAAGAGGAAA
GTTTTAGGGAAGAGAGCAAAAAGCTAGGAATAATTGCAGATGAAAGTTCAGGTATTGATTGGGACTCTAG
TGAATATGATGCAGATGAACCCTTCAAAGTAGAGTTCCTTTCAGATTTCTTGGAGGATAAATTACAAAAG
AATTATGAAGGCGATATTTCCAAACTATTAGAAGCGGAGTCGAAAGAGCAGATAATGGAACAGATACGAA
ATCAACTTCCCGCAGAAAAAATCCAATCGATGCTTCCACCAACGGTCTTATTGAAGGCAAGAATAAATGC
ATACAAGCGGAATGATAAACACCTAACCAATGTATTGGATACAATCAGCACCAAACAATCAGAATTAGAG
AATAAATTTAGAAGAGTGTTATCTTTATGTTTGAAAATCGACGAAAATAAAGTTGACAATATGCTTGATG
GTTTGTTACAGGCCATATCTTCTGAAGACCCACAAGACATTGACACTGACGAAATGCAAGATTTTTTAAA
AAAGCATGCTTCAGGTCGAGCTATGGCTAGCAAAGGAGAAGAACTCTTCACTGGAGTTGTCCCAATTCTT
GTTGAATTAGATGGTGATGTTAATGGGCACAAATTTTCTGTCAGTGGAGAGGGTGAAGGTGATGCAACAT
ACGGAAAACTTACCCTTAAATTTATTTGCACTACTGGAAAACTACCTGTTCCATGGCCAACACTTGTCAC
TACTTTCACTTATGGTGTTCAGTGCTTTTCAAGATACCCGGATCATATGAAACGGCATGACTTTTTCAAG
AGTGCCATGCCCGAAGGTTATGTACAGGAAAGAACTATATTTTTCAAAGATGACGGGAACTACAAGACAC
GTGCTGAAGTCAAGTTTGAAGGTGATACCCTTGTTAATAGAATCGAGTTAAAAGGTATTGATTTTAAAGA
AGATGGAAACATTCTTGGGCACAAATTGGAATACAACTATAACTCACACAATGTATACATCATGGCAGAC
AAACAAAAGAATGGAATCAAAGCTAACTTCAAAATTAGACACAACATTGAAGATGGAAGCGTTCAACTAG
CAGACCATTATCAACAAAATACTCCAATTGGCGATGGCCCTGTCCTTTTACCAGACAACCATTACCTGTC
CACACAATCTGCCCTTTCGAAAGATCCCAACGAAAAGAGAGACCACATGGTCCTTCTTGAGTTTGTAACA
GCTGCTGGGATTACACATGGCATGGATGAACTATACAAAGGATCCGGCTGCTAACAAAGCCCGAAAGGAA
GCTTCGGTATACTTATTTTTACTCCCCCTTCTGTGTTTTCTTCTTTTTTTTTTTTTTTTTTTTTTGGAAT
TTACTGTTGTTTCTTTCGTGGCTGTTTCTTAATCTTATACGTACCTTTATCTATTTCCGTACAGTTGTAA
TCTATCTTCTTTAGATCTTGCCATTTTTTATGCGGTATATCCCAATGGCATTTTTTAGCTACGAGACTGG
CCACGTCATCACAGAATCCCAACAGGTTTAAGTCAAACTCTGCATGTGTAACCATATCCCTATTGATCAA
AATCTGCGGAACATGTGAAGGTACCAGCTTTTGTTCCCTTTAGTGAGGGTTAATTTCGAGCTTGGCGTAA
TCATGGTCATAGCTGTTTCCTGTGTGAAATTGTTATCCGCTCACAATTCCACACAACATACGAGCCGGAA
GCATAAAGTGTAAAGCCTGGGGTGCCTAATGAGTGAGCTAACTCACATTAATTGCGTTGCGCTCACTGCC
CGCTTTCCAGTCGGGAAACCTGTCGTGCCAGCTGCATTAATGAATCGGCCAACGCGCGGGGAGAGGCGGT
TTGCGTATTGGGCGCTCTTCCGCTTCCTCGCTCACTGACTCGCTGCGCTCGGTCGTTCGGCTGCGGCGAG
CGGTATCAGCTCACTCAAAGGCGGTAATACGGTTATCCACAGAATCAGGGGATAACGCAGGAAAGAACAT
GTGAGCAAAAGGCCAGCAAAAGGCCAGGAACCGTAAAAAGGCCGCGTTGCTGGCGTTTTTCCATAGGCTC
CGCCCCCCTGACGAGCATCACAAAAATCGACGCTCAAGTCAGAGGTGGCGAAACCCGACAGGACTATAAA
GATACCAGGCGTTTCCCCCTGGAAGCTCCCTCGTGCGCTCTCCTGTTCCGACCCTGCCGCTTACCGGATA
CCTGTCCGCCTTTCTCCCTTCGGGAAGCGTGGCGCTTTCTCATAGCTCACGCTGTAGGTATCTCAGTTCG
GTGTAGGTCGTTCGCTCCAAGCTGGGCTGTGTGCACGAACCCCCCGTTCAGCCCGACCGCTGCGCCTTAT
CCGGTAACTATCGTCTTGAGTCCAACCCGGTAAGACACGACTTATCGCCACTGGCAGCAGCCACTGGTAA
CAGGATTAGCAGAGCGAGGTATGTAGGCGGTGCTACAGAGTTCTTGAAGTGGTGGCCTAACTACGGCTAC
ACTAGAAGAACAGTATTTGGTATCTGCGCTCTGCTGAAGCCAGTTACCTTCGGAAAAAGAGTTGGTAGCT
CTTGATCCGGCAAACAAACCACCGCTGGTAGCGGTGGTTTTTTTGTTTGCAAGCAGCAGATTACGCGCAG
AAAAAAAGGATCTCAAGAAGATCCTTTGATCTTTTCTACGGGGTCTGACGCTCAGTGGAACGAAAACTCA
CGTTAAGGGATTTTGGTCATGAGATTATCAAAAAGGATCTTCACCTAGATCCTTTTAAATTAAAAATGAA
GTTTTAAATCAATCTAAAGTATATATGAGTAAACTTGGTCTGACAGTTACCAATGCTTAATCAGTGAGGC
ACCTATCTCAGCGATCTGTCTATTTCGTTCATCCATAGTTGCCTGACTCCCCGTCGTGTAGATAACTACG
ATACGGGAGGGCTTACCATCTGGCCCCAGTGCTGCAATGATACCGCGAGACCCACGCTCACCGGCTCCAG
ATTTATCAGCAATAAACCAGCCAGCCGGAAGGGCCGAGCGCAGAAGTGGTCCTGCAACTTTATCCGCCTC
CATCCAGTCTATTAATTGTTGCCGGGAAGCTAGAGTAAGTAGTTCGCCAGTTAATAGTTTGCGCAACGTT
GTTGCCATTGCTACAGGCATCGTGGTGTCACGCTCGTCGTTTGGTATGGCTTCATTCAGCTCCGGTTCCC
AACGATCAAGGCGAGTTACATGATCCCCCATGTTGTGCAAAAAAGCGGTTAGCTCCTTCGGTCCTCCGAT
CGTTGTCAGAAGTAAGTTGGCCGCAGTGTTATCACTCATGGTTATGGCAGCACTGCATAATTCTCTTACT
GTCATGCCATCCGTAAGATGCTTTTCTGTGACTGGTGAGTACTCAACCAAGTCATTCTGAGAATAGTGTA
TGCGGCGACCGAGTTGCTCTTGCCCGGCGTCAATACGGGATAATACCGCGCCACATAGCAGAACTTTAAA
AGTGCTCATCATTGGAAAACGTTCTTCGGGGCGAAAACTCTCAAGGATCTTACCGCTGTTGAGATCCAGT
TCGATGTAACCCACTCGTGCACCCAACTGATCTTCAGCATCTTTTACTTTCACCAGCGTTTCTGGGTGAG
CAAAAACAGGAAGGCAAAATGCCGCAAAAAAGGGAATAAGGGCGACACGGAAATGTTGAATACTCATACT
CTTCCTTTTTCAATATTATTGAAGCATTTATCAGGGTTATTGTCTCATGAGCGGATACATATTTGAATGT
ATTTAGAAAAATAAACAAATAGGGGTTCCGCGCACATTTCCCCGAAAAGTGCCACCTGGGTCCTTTTCAT
CACGTGCTATAAAAATAATTATAATTTAAATTTTTTAATATAAATATATAAATTAAAAATAGAAAGTAAA
AAAAGAAATTAAAGAAAAAATAGTTTTTGTTTTCCGAAGATGTAAAAGACTCTAGGGGGATCGCCAACAA
ATACTACCTTTTATCTTGCTCTTCCTGCTCTCAGGTATTAATGCCGAATTGTTTCATCTTGTCTGTGTAG
AAGACCACACACGAAAATCCTGTGATTTTACATTTTACTTATCGTTAATCGAATGTATATCTATTTAATC
TGCTTTTCTTGTCTAATAAATATATATGTAAAGTACGCTTTTTGTTGAAATTTTTTAAACCTTTGTTTAT
TTTTTTTTCTTCATTCCGTAACTCTTCTACCTTCTTTATTTACTTTCTAAAATCCAAATACAAAACATAA
AAATAAATAAACACAGAGTAAATTCCCAAATTATTCCATCATTAAAAGATACGAGGCGCGTGTAAGTTAC
AGGCAAGCGATCCGTCTAAGAAACCATTATTATCATGACATTAACCTATAAAAATAGGCGTATCACGAGG
CCCTTTCGTCTCGCGCGTTTCGGTGATGACGGTGAAAACCTCTGACACATGCAGCTCCCGGAGACGGTCA
CAGCTTGTCTGTAAGCGGATGCCGGGAGCAGACAAGCCCGTCAGGGCGCGTCAGCGGGTGTTGGCGGGTG
TCGGGGCTGGCTTAACTATGCGGCATCAGAGCAGATTGTACTGAGAGTGCACCATAGATCACGACATTAC
TATATATATAATATAGGAAGCATTTAATAGAACAGCATCGTAATATATGTGTACTTTGCAGTTATGACGC
CAGATGGCAGTAGTGGAAGATATTCTTTATTGAAAAATAGCTTGTCACCTTACGTACAATCTTGATCCGG
AGCTTTTCTTTTTTTGCCGATTAAGAATTAATTCGGTCGAAAAAAGAAAAGGAGAGGGCCAAGAGGGAGG
GCATTGGTGACTATTGAGCACGTGAGTATACGTGATTAAGCACACAAAGGCAGCTTGGAGTATGTCTGTT
ATTAATTTCACAGGTAGTTCTGGTCCATTGGTGAAAGTTTGCGGCTTGCAGAGCACAGAGGCCGCAGAAT
GTGCTCTAGATTCCGATGCTGACTTGCTGGGTATTATATGTGTGCCCAATAGAAAGAGAACAATTGACCC
GGTTATTGCAAGGAAAATTTCAAGTCTTGTAAAAGCATATAAAAATAGTTCAGGCACTCCGAAATACTTG
GTTGGCGTGTTTCGTAATCAACCTAAGGAGGATGTTTTGGCTCTGGTCAATGATTACGGCATTGATATCG
TCCAACTGCATGGAGATGAGTCGTGGCAAGAATACCAAGAGTTCCTCGGTTTGCCAGTTATTAAAAGACT
CGTATTTCCAAAAGACTGCAACATACTACTCAGTGCAGCTTCACAGAAACCTCATTCGTTTATTCCCTTG
TTTGATTCAGAAGCAGGTGGGACAGGTGAACTTTTGGATTGGAACTCGATTTCTGACTGGGTTGGAAGGC
AAGAGAGCCCCGAAAGCTTACATTTTATGTTAGCTGGTGGACTGACGCCAGAAAATGTTGGTGATGCGCT
TAGATTAAATGGCGTTATTGGTGTTGATGTAAGCGGAGGTGTGGAGACAAATGGTGTAAAAGACTCTAAC
AAAATAGCAAATTTCGTCAAAAATGCTAAGAAATAGGTTATTACTGAGTAGTATTTATTTAAGTATTGTT
TGTGCACTTGCCGATCTATGCGGTGTGAAATACCGCACAGATGCGTAAGGAGAAAATACCGCATCAGGAA
ATTGTAAGCGTTAATATTTTGTTAAAATTCGCGTTAAATTTTTGTTAAATCAGCTCATTTTTTAACCAAT
AGGCCGAAATCGGCAAAATCCCTTATAAATCAAAAGAATAGACCGAGATAGGGT
[37 nt withheld, positions 8385-8421]
AAAGAACGTGGACTCCAACGTCAAAGG
[49 nt withheld, positions 8449-8497]
T
[91 nt withheld, positions 8499-8589]
G
[124 nt withheld, positions 8591-8714]
CCATTCGCCATTCAGGCTGCGCAACTGTTGGGAAGGGCGATCGGTGCGGGCCTCTTCGCTATTACGCCAG
CTGGCGAAAGGGGGATGTGCTGCAAGGCGATTAAGTTGGGTAACGCCAGGGTTTTCCCAGTCACGACGTT
GTAAAACGACGGCCAGTGAATTGTAATACGACTCACTATAGGGCGAATTGGAGCTCCACCGCGGTGGCGG
CCGCTCTAGAACTAGTGGATCCCCCGGGCTGCAGCGTTTACGCTATCGGCATCATCAATAAATTCAGGTA
CCTCATCCACAGGCTCGTATGATGTTGTTTGGTCTTTTGGGGCTAGGCCTTCGACTTTATCATTATTATC
GTTTTCCAAATCGCTTGTCTGGTGATCAACATCTTCATCCTTAATCTCCTCGCTATCATCCGCAAAATCT
GCATAATCTAACGTTTTCTCGTCGCTGGAACCAATTTCACCCTTT
